Addgene plasmid #65214: pSR657
Purpose: Baculovirus-mediated rAAV production: Expresses bicistronic AAV-2 rep gene and polycistronic AAV-2 cap gene in Sf9 insect cells
Depositing lab: Robert Kotin. Depositing organization: National Heart, Lung, and Blood Institute (NHLBI). Publication: A simplified baculovirus-AAV expression vector system coupled with one-step affinity purification yields high-titer rAAV stocks from insect cells. Smith RH, Levy JR, Kotin RM. Mol Ther. 2009 Nov;17(11):1888-96. doi: 10.1038/mt.2009.128. Epub 2009 Jun 16. PubMed 19532142.
Backbone
  Vector backbone: pFastBac-Dual
  Backbone manufacturer: Invitrogen
  Backbone size w/o insert (bp): 5238
  Total vector size (bp): 9335
  Vector type: Insect Expression, AAV
Growth in bacteria
  Bacterial resistance: Ampicillin, 100 μg/mL
  Growth temperature: 37°C
  Growth strain: DH10B
  Copy number: Low Copy
Gene/Insert 1
  Gene/Insert name: modified AAV-2 rep78
  Insert size (bp): 1866
  Promoter: polyhedrin
  Cloning method: Restriction Enzyme; 5′ cloning site BamHI (destroyed during cloning); 3′ cloning site XbaI (not destroyed)
  Sequencing primers: 5′ AAATGATAACCATCTCGC; 3′ GAAATTTGTGATGCTATTGC
Gene/Insert 2
  Gene/Insert name: modified AAV-2 cap
  Insert size (bp): 2208
  Promoter: p10
  Cloning method: Restriction Enzyme; 5′ cloning site NheI (not destroyed); 3′ cloning site XmaI (not destroyed)
  Sequencing primers: 5′ ACGGACCTTTAATTCAACCCA; 3′ CTTCCGTGTTTCAGTTAGC
Terms and licenses: Academic/Nonprofit Terms; Industry Terms: Not Available to Industry
Depositor comments: Rep78 ORF utilizes a non-canonical initiation codon (CTG codon) beginning at nt 6824. VP1 capsid ORF utilizes a non-canonical initiation codon (ACG codon) beginning at nt 6511.
How to cite: pSR657 was a gift from Robert Kotin (Addgene plasmid # 65214 ; http://n2t.net/addgene:65214 ; RRID:Addgene_65214)
