[The description below was written by a language model from this plasmid's Addgene catalogue record and pLannotate feature annotations shown in this document.]
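Description:
pSR657 is a baculovirus transfer (donor) plasmid built on the pFastBac-Dual backbone and designed to supply both AAV-2 helper gene sets for recombinant AAV production in Sf9 insect cells. In bacteria it replicates from a ColE1/pMB1-type origin and is selected with ampicillin; an f1 origin is also present. The catalogue lists it as low copy even though the origin is annotated as a high-copy type. The expression region, together with a gentamicin resistance gene, lies between the Tn7R and Tn7L ends of a mini-Tn7 element. This arrangement allows site-specific transposition of the whole cassette into a baculovirus shuttle genome (bacmid) to generate recombinant virus.

The payload consists of two divergently oriented cassettes driven by back-to-back late baculovirus promoters. The polyhedrin promoter drives a modified AAV-2 rep78 open reading frame, terminated by an SV40 polyadenylation signal. Its Rep78 start is a non-canonical CTG codon, so, as implied by the "bicistronic" description, some ribosomes presumably scan past it and initiate at the internal Rep52 start. The feature table annotates only the Rep52 portion of this frame. On the opposite strand, the p10 promoter drives a modified AAV-2 cap gene followed by an HSV TK polyadenylation signal. Here VP1 begins at a non-canonical ACG codon, which supports polycistronic production of VP1, VP2 and VP3 from a single transcript.

Combining rep and cap in one baculovirus simplifies the insect-cell rAAV system, since this virus provides both the replication/packaging and capsid functions. The annotated sequence record is 9,286 nt, slightly shorter than the 9,335 bp total given in the catalogue.
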