Features (pLannotate 1.2.2; 19 found; start..end, strand, type, name):
     81..97      +  CDS            lacZα (fragment): LacZα fragment of β-galactosidase; lacZ fragment
    102..557     +  rep_origin     f1 ori (sequence partly withheld): f1 bacteriophage origin of replication; arrow indicates direction of (+) strand synthesis
    584..688     +  promoter       AmpR promoter: bla
    689..1549    +  CDS            AmpR: β-lactamase; bla; confers resistance to ampicillin, carbenicillin, and related antibiotics
   1720..2308    +  rep_origin     ori: high-copy-number ColE1/pMB1/pBR322/pUC origin of replication
   2494..2543    -  misc_feature   bom (fragment): basis of mobility region from pBR322
   2611..2835    -  mobile_element Tn7R: mini-Tn7 element (right end of the Tn7 transposon) Tn7
   2902..3435    -  CDS            GmR: gentamycin acetyltransferase; aacC1; confers resistance to gentamycin
   3624..3652    -  promoter       Pc promoter: intI1 (promoter lies within the coding sequence); class 1 integron promoter
   3630..3977    -  CDS            YPR2_ECOLX (fragment): Protein predicted: Swiss-Prot protein existence level 4. From Escherichia coli.
   4161..4209    -  polyA_signal   HSV TK poly(A) signal: herpes simplex virus thymidine kinase polyadenylation signal (Cole and Stacy, 1985)
   4307..6508    -  CDS            VP1 (sequence partly withheld): CAPSD_AAV2S - Experimental evidence at protein level: Swiss-Prot protein existence level 1. Capsid protein self-assembles to form an icosahedral capsid with a T=1 symmetry, about 22 nm in diameter, and consisting of 60 copies of three size variants of the capsid protein VP1, VP2 and VP3 which differ in their N-terminus. The capsid encapsulates the genomic ssDNA. Binds to host cell heparan sulfate and uses host ITGA5-ITGB1 as coreceptor on the cell surface to provide virion attachment to target cell. This attachment induces virion internalization predominantly through clathrin-dependent endocyt
   6551..6660    -  promoter       p10 promoter: baculovirus promoter for expression in insect cells
   6684..6775    +  promoter       polyhedrin promoter: polh from Autographa californica; promoter for the baculovirus polyhedrin gene
   7496..8686    +  CDS            Rep52: REP52_AAV2S - Experimental evidence at protein level: Swiss-Prot protein existence level 1. Plays a critical role during packaging of viral DNA into empty capsids, where they are thought to be part of the packaging motor complex. The single stranded genomic DNA is packaged in a 3' to 5' direction and requires the association between viral DNA and Rep40. Regulates host PKA activity by interacting with host PRKX as a mechanism to interfere with helper virus propagation and to promote its own replication. From Adeno-associated virus 2 (isolate Srivastava/1982) (AAV-2).
   8702..8732    -  misc_feature   MCS (fragment): pUC18/19 multiple cloning site
   8770..8853    +  CDS            large T antigen (fragment): large T antigen from SV40 (simian virus 40)
   8876..9010    +  polyA_signal   SV40 poly(A) signal: SV40 polyadenylation signal
   9039..9204    -  mobile_element Tn7L: mini-Tn7 element (left end of the Tn7 transposon) Tn7
>Addgene plasmid #65214 | pSR657 | depositor full sequence | sequence record 116341 | pSR657 sequence 9286 bps
TTCTCTGTCACAGAATGAAAATTTTTCTGTCATCTCTTCGTTATTAATGTTTGTAATTGACTGAATATCA
ACGCTTATTTGCAGCCTGAATGGCGAATGGG
[124 nt withheld, positions 102-225]
C
[91 nt withheld, positions 227-317]
A
[49 nt withheld, positions 319-367]
CCTTTGACGTTGGAGTCCACGTTCTTT
[37 nt withheld, positions 395-431]
ACCCTATCTCGGTCTATTCTTTTGATTTATAAGGGATTTTGCCGATTTCGGCCTATTGGTTAAAAAATGA
GCTGATTTAACAAAAATTTAACGCGAATTTTAACAAAATATTAACGTTTACAATTTCAGGTGGCACTTTT
CGGGGAAATGTGCGCGGAACCCCTATTTGTTTATTTTTCTAAATACATTCAAATATGTATCCGCTCATGA
GACAATAACCCTGATAAATGCTTCAATAATATTGAAAAAGGAAGAGTATGAGTATTCAACATTTCCGTGT
CGCCCTTATTCCCTTTTTTGCGGCATTTTGCCTTCCTGTTTTTGCTCACCCAGAAACGCTGGTGAAAGTA
AAAGATGCTGAAGATCAGTTGGGTGCACGAGTGGGTTACATCGAACTGGATCTCAACAGCGGTAAGATCC
TTGAGAGTTTTCGCCCCGAAGAACGTTTTCCAATGATGAGCACTTTTAAAGTTCTGCTATGTGGCGCGGT
ATTATCCCGTATTGACGCCGGGCAAGAGCAACTCGGTCGCCGCATACACTATTCTCAGAATGACTTGGTT
GAGTACTCACCAGTCACAGAAAAGCATCTTACGGATGGCATGACAGTAAGAGAATTATGCAGTGCTGCCA
TAACCATGAGTGATAACACTGCGGCCAACTTACTTCTGACAACGATCGGAGGACCGAAGGAGCTAACCGC
TTTTTTGCACAACATGGGGGATCATGTAACTCGCCTTGATCGTTGGGAACCGGAGCTGAATGAAGCCATA
CCAAACGACGAGCGTGACACCACGATGCCTGTAGCAATGGCAACAACGTTGCGCAAACTATTAACTGGCG
AACTACTTACTCTAGCTTCCCGGCAACAATTAATAGACTGGATGGAGGCGGATAAAGTTGCAGGACCACT
TCTGCGCTCGGCCCTTCCGGCTGGCTGGTTTATTGCTGATAAATCTGGAGCCGGTGAGCGTGGGTCTCGC
GGTATCATTGCAGCACTGGGGCCAGATGGTAAGCCCTCCCGTATCGTAGTTATCTACACGACGGGGAGTC
AGGCAACTATGGATGAACGAAATAGACAGATCGCTGAGATAGGTGCCTCACTGATTAAGCATTGGTAACT
GTCAGACCAAGTTTACTCATATATACTTTAGATTGATTTAAAACTTCATTTTTAATTTAAAAGGATCTAG
GTGAAGATCCTTTTTGATAATCTCATGACCAAAATCCCTTAACGTGAGTTTTCGTTCCACTGAGCGTCAG
ACCCCGTAGAAAAGATCAAAGGATCTTCTTGAGATCCTTTTTTTCTGCGCGTAATCTGCTGCTTGCAAAC
AAAAAAACCACCGCTACCAGCGGTGGTTTGTTTGCCGGATCAAGAGCTACCAACTCTTTTTCCGAAGGTA
ACTGGCTTCAGCAGAGCGCAGATACCAAATACTGTCCTTCTAGTGTAGCCGTAGTTAGGCCACCACTTCA
AGAACTCTGTAGCACCGCCTACATACCTCGCTCTGCTAATCCTGTTACCAGTGGCTGCTGCCAGTGGCGA
TAAGTCGTGTCTTACCGGGTTGGACTCAAGACGATAGTTACCGGATAAGGCGCAGCGGTCGGGCTGAACG
GGGGGTTCGTGCACACAGCCCAGCTTGGAGCGAACGACCTACACCGAACTGAGATACCTACAGCGTGAGC
ATTGAGAAAGCGCCACGCTTCCCGAAGGGAGAAAGGCGGACAGGTATCCGGTAAGCGGCAGGGTCGGAAC
AGGAGAGCGCACGAGGGAGCTTCCAGGGGGAAACGCCTGGTATCTTTATAGTCCTGTCGGGTTTCGCCAC
CTCTGACTTGAGCGTCGATTTTTGTGATGCTCGTCAGGGGGGCGGAGCCTATGGAAAAACGCCAGCAACG
CGGCCTTTTTACGGTTCCTGGCCTTTTGCTGGCCTTTTGCTCACATGTTCTTTCCTGCGTTATCCCCTGA
TTCTGTGGATAACCGTATTACCGCCTTTGAGTGAGCTGATACCGCTCGCCGCAGCCGAACGACCGAGCGC
AGCGAGTCAGTGAGCGAGGAAGCGGAAGAGCGCCTGATGCGGTATTTTCTCCTTACGCATCTGTGCGGTA
TTTCACACCGCAGACCAGCCGCGTAACCTGGCAAAATCGGTTACGGTTGAGTAATAAATGGATGCCCTGC
GTAAGCGGGTGTGGGCGGACAATAAAGTCTTAAACTGAACAAAATAGATCTAAACTATGACAATAAAGTC
TTAAACTAGACAGAATAGTTGTAAACTGAAATCAGTCCAGTTATGCTGTGAAAAAGCATACTGGACTTTT
GTTATGGCTAAAGCAAACTCTTCATTTTCTGAAGTGCAAATTGCCCGTCGTATTAAAGAGGGGCGTGGCC
AAGGGCATGGTAAAGACTATATTCGCGGCGTTGTGACAATTTACCGAACAACTCCGCGGCCGGGAAGCCG
ATCTCGGCTTGAACGAATTGTTAGGTGGCGGTACTTGGGTCGATATCAAAGTGCATCACTTCTTCCCGTA
TGCCCAACTTTGTATAGAGAGCCACTGCGGGATCGTCACCGTAATCTGCTTGCACGTAGATCACATAAGC
ACCAAGCGCGTTGGCCTCATGCTTGAGGAGATTGATGAGCGCGGTGGCAATGCCCTGCCTCCGGTGCTCG
CCGGAGACTGCGAGATCATAGATATAGATCTCACTACGCGGCTGCTCAAACCTGGGCAGAACGTAAGCCG
CGAGAGCGCCAACAACCGCTTCTTGGTCGAAGGCAGCAAGCGCGATGAATGTCTTACTACGGAGCAAGTT
CCCGAGGTAATCGGAGTCCGGCTGATGTTGGGAGTAGGTGGCTACGTCTCCGAACTCACGACCGAAAAGA
TCAAGAGCAGCCCGCATGGATTTGACTTGGTCAGGGCCGAGCCTACATGTGCGAATGATGCCCATACTTG
AGCCACCTAACTTTGTTTTAGGGCGACTGCCCTGCTGCGTAACATCGTTGCTGCTGCGTAACATCGTTGC
TGCTCCATAACATCAAACATCGACCCACGGCGTAACGCGCTTGCTGCTTGGATGCCCGAGGCATAGACTG
TACAAAAAAACAGTCATAACAAGCCATGAAAACCGCCACTGCGCCGTTACCACCGCTGCGTTCGGTCAAG
GTTCTGGACCAGTTGCGTGAGCGCATACGCTACTTGCATTACAGTTTACGAACCGAACAGGCTTATGTCA
ACTGGGTTCGTGCCTTCATCCGTTTCCACGGTGTGCGTCACCCGGCAACCTTGGGCAGCAGCGAAGTCGA
GGCATTTCTGTCCTGGCTGGCGAACGAGCGCAAGGTTTCGGTCTCCACGCATCGTCAGGCATTGGCGGCC
TTGCTGTTCTTCTACGGCAAGGTGCTGTGCACGGATCTGCCCTGGCTTCAGGAGATCGGTAGACCTCGGC
CGTCGCGGCGCTTGCCGGTGGTGCTGACCCCGGATGAAGTGGTTCGCATCCTCGGTTTTCTGGAAGGCGA
GCATCGTTTGTTCGCCCAGGACTCTAGCTATAGTTCTAGTGGTTGGCCTACGTACCCGTAGTGGCTATGG
CAGGGCTTGCCGCCCCGACGTTGGCTGCGAGCCCTGGGCCTTCACCCGAACTTGGGGGTTGGGGTGGGGA
AAAGGAAGAAACGCGGGCGTATTGGTCCCAATGGGGTCTCGGTGGGGTATCGACAGAGTGCCAGCCCTGG
GACCGAACCCCGCGTTTATGAACAAACGACCCAACACCCGTGCGTTTTATTCTGTCTTTTTATTGCCGTC
ATAGCGCGGGTTCCTTCCGGTATTGTCTCCTTCCGTGTTTCAGTTAGCCTCCCCCATCTCCCGGTACCGC
ATGCTATGCATCAGCTGCTAGCTTACAGATTACGAGTCAGGTATCTGGTGCCAATGGGGCGAGGCTCTGA
ATACACGCCATTAGTGTCCACAGTAAAGTCCACATTAACAGACTTGTTGTAGTTGGAAGTGTACTGAATT
TCGGGATTCCAGCGTTTGCTGTTTTCCTTCTGCAGCTCCCACTCGATCTCCACGCTGACCTGTCCCGTGG
AGTACTGTGTGATGAAGGAAGCAAACTTTGCCGCACTGAAGGTGGTCGAAGGATTCGCAGGTACCGGGGT
GTTCTTGATGAGAATCTGTGGAGGAGGGTGTTTAAGTCCGAATCCACCCATGAGGGGAGAGGGGTGAAAA
TGTCCGTCCGTGTGTGGAATCTTTGCCCAGATGGGCCCCTGAAGGTACACATCTCTGTCCTGCCAGACCA
TGCCTGGAAGAACGCCTTGTGTGTTGACATCTGCGGTAGCTGCTTGTCTGTTGCCTCTCTGGAGGTTGGT
AGATACAGAACCATACTGCTCCGTAGCCACGGGATTGGTTGTCCTGATTTCCTCTTCGTCTGTAATCATG
ACCTTTTCAATGTCCACATTTGTTTTCTCTGAGCCTTGCTTCCCAAAGATGAGAACCCCGCTCTGAGGAA
AAAACTTTTCTTCATCGTCCTTGTGGCTTGCCATGGCCGGGCCCGGATTCACCAGAGAGTCTCTGCCATT
GAGGTGGTACTTGGTAGCTCCAGTCCACGAGTATTCACTGTTGTTGTTATCCGCAGATGTCTTTGATACT
CGCTGCTGGCGGTAACAGGGTCCAGGAAGCCAGTTCCTAGACTGGTCCCGAATGTCACTCGCTCCGGCCT
GAGAAAACTGAAGCCTTGACTGCGTGGTGGTTCCACTTGGAGTGTTTGTTCTGCTCAAGTAATACAGGTA
CTGGTCGATGAGAGGATTCATGAGACGGTCCAGACTCTGGCTGTGAGCGTAGCTGCTGTGGAAAGGAACG
TCCTCAAAAGTGTAGCTGAAGGTAAAGTTGTTTCCGGTACGCAGCATCTGAGAAGGAAAGTACTCCAGGC
AGTAAAATGAAGAGCGTCCTACTGCCTGACTCCCGTTGTTCA
[609 nt withheld, positions 5374-5982]
CAGTCTGACCAAAATTCAATCTTTTTCTTGCAGGCTGCTGGCCCGCCTTTCCGGTTCCCGAGGAGGAGTC
TGGCTCCACAGGAGAGTGCTCTACCGGCCTCTTTTTTCCCGGAGCCGTCTTAACAGGTTCCTCAACCAGG
CCCAGAGGTTCAAGAACCCTCTTTTTCGCCTGGAAGACTGCTCGTCCGAGGTTGCCCCCAAAAGACGTAT
CTTCTTTAAGGCGCTCCTGAAACTCCGCGTCGGCGTGGTTGTACTTGAGGTACGGGTTGTCTCCGCTGTC
GAGCTGCCGGTCGTAGGCTTTGTCGTGCTCGAGGGCCGCGGCGTCTGCCTCGTTGACCGGCTCTCCCTTG
TCGAGTCCGTTGAAGGGTCCGAGGTACTTGTACCCAGGAAGCACAAGACCCCTGCTGTCGTCCTTATGCC
GCTCTGCGGGCTTTGGTGGTGGTGGGCCAGGTTTGAGCTTCCACCACTGTCTTATTCCTTCAGAGAGAGT
GTCCTCGAGCCAATCGGGTAGATAACCGTCGGCAGCCGTCTTAACAGGATCCCCCGGGTGATCAAGTCTT
CGTCGAGTGATTGTAAATAAAATGTAATTTACAGTATAGTATTTTAATTAATATACAAATGATTTGATAA
TAATTCTTATTTAACTATAATATATTGTGTTGGGTTGAATTAAAGGTCCGTATACTCCGGAATATTAATA
GATCATGGAGATAATTAAAATGATAACCATCTCGCAAATAAATAAGTATTTTACTGTTTTCGTAACAGTT
TTGTAATAAAAAAACCTATAAATATTCCGGATTATTCATACCGTCCCACCATCGGGCGCGGATCTGCCGC
CCTGGCGGGGTTTTACGAGATTGTGATTAAGGTCCCCAGCGACCTTGACGAGCATCTGCCCGGCATTTCT
GACAGCTTTGTGAACTGGGTGGCCGAGAAGGAGTGGGAGTTGCCGCCAGATTCTGACTTGGATCTGAATC
TGATTGAGCAGGCACCCCTGACCGTGGCCGAGAAGCTGCAGCGCGACTTTCTGACGGAGTGGCGCCGTGT
GAGTAAGGCCCCGGAGGCCCTTTTCTTTGTGCAATTTGAGAAGGGAGAGAGCTACTTCCACTTACACGTG
CTCGTGGAAACCACCGGGGTGAAATCCTTAGTTTTGGGACGTTTCCTGAGTCAGATTCGCGAAAAACTGA
TTCAGAGAATTTACCGCGGGATCGAGCCGACTTTGCCAAACTGGTTCGCGGTCACAAAGACCAGAAACGG
CGCCGGAGGCGGGAACAAGGTGGTGGACGAGTGCTACATCCCCAATTACTTGCTCCCCAAAACCCAGCCT
GAGCTCCAGTGGGCGTGGACTAATTTAGAACAGTATTTAAGCGCCTGTTTGAATCTCACGGAGCGTAAAC
GGTTGGTGGCGCAGCATCTGACGCACGTGTCGCAGACGCAGGAGCAGAACAAAGAGAATCAGAATCCCAA
TTCTGACGCGCCGGTGATCAGATCAAAAACTTCAGCCAGGTACATGGAGCTGGTCGGGTGGCTCGTGGAC
AAGGGGATTACCTCGGAGAAGCAGTGGATCCAGGAGGACCAGGCCTCATACATCTCCTTCAATGCGGCCT
CCAACTCGCGGTCCCAAATCAAGGCTGCCTTGGACAATGCGGGAAAGATTATGAGCCTGACTAAAACCGC
CCCCGACTACCTGGTGGGCCAGCAGCCCGTGGAGGACATTTCCAGCAATCGGATTTATAAAATTTTGGAA
CTAAACGGGTACGATCCCCAATATGCGGCTTCCGTCTTTCTGGGATGGGCCACGAAAAAGTTCGGCAAGA
GGAACACCATCTGGCTGTTTGGGCCTGCAACTACCGGGAAGACCAACATCGCGGAGGCCATAGCCCACAC
TGTGCCCTTCTACGGGTGCGTAAACTGGACCAATGAGAACTTTCCCTTCAACGACTGTGTCGACAAGATG
GTGATCTGGTGGGAGGAGGGGAAGATGACCGCCAAGGTCGTGGAGTCGGCCAAAGCCATTCTCGGAGGAA
GCAAGGTGCGCGTGGACCAGAAATGCAAGTCCTCGGCCCAGATAGACCCGACTCCCGTGATCGTCACCTC
CAACACCAACATGTGCGCCGTGATTGACGGGAACTCAACGACCTTCGAACACCAGCAGCCGTTGCAAGAC
CGGATGTTCAAATTTGAACTCACCCGCCGTCTGGATCATGACTTTGGGAAGGTCACCAAGCAGGAAGTCA
AAGACTTTTTCCGGTGGGCAAAGGATCACGTGGTTGAGGTGGAGCATGAATTCTACGTCAAAAAGGGTGG
AGCCAAGAAAAGACCCGCCCCCAGTGACGCAGATATAAGTGAGCCCAAACGGGTGCGCGAGTCAGTTGCG
CAGCCATCGACGTCAGACGCGGAAGCTTCGATCAACTACGCAGACAGGTACCAAAACAAATGTTCTCGTC
ACGTGGGCATGAATCTGATGCTGTTTCCCTGCAGACAATGCGAGAGAATGAATCAGAATTCAAATATCTG
CTTCACTCACGGACAGAAAGACTGTTTAGAGTGCTTTCCCGTGTCAGAATCTCAACCCGTTTCTGTCGTC
AAAAAGGCGTATCAGAAACTGTGCTACATTCATCATATCATGGGAAAGGTGCCAGACGCTTGCACTGCCT
GCGATCTGGTCAATGTGGATTTGGATGACTGCATCTTTGAACAATAAACTCGAGGAATCAAGCTTGCATG
CCTGCAGGTCGACTCTAGAGCCTGCAGTCTCGACAAGCTTGTCGAGAAGTACTAGAGGATCATAATCAGC
CATACCACATTTGTAGAGGTTTTACTTGCTTTAAAAAACCTCCCACACCTCCCCCTGAACCTGAAACATA
AAATGAATGCAATTGTTGTTGTTAACTTGTTTATTGCAGCTTATAATGGTTACAAATAAAGCAATAGCAT
CACAAATTTCACAAATAAAGCATTTTTTTCACTGCATTCTAGTTGTGGTTTGTCCAAACTCATCAATGTA
TCTTATCATGTCTGGATCTGATCACTGCTTGAGCCTAGGAGATCCGAACCAGATAAGTGAAATCTAGTTC
CAAACTATTTTGTCATTTTTAATTTTCGTATTAGCTTACGACGCTACACCCAGTTCCCATCTATTTTGTC
ACTCTTCCCTAAATAATCCTTAAAAACTCCATTTCCACCCCTCCCAGTTCCCAACTATTTTGTCCGCCCA
CAGCGGGGCATTTTTCTTCCTGTTATGTTTTTAATCAAACATCCTGCCAACTCCATGTGACAAACCGTCA
TCTTCGGCTACTTT
