>Addgene plasmid #65214 | pSR657 | addgene partial sequence | sequence record 112792 | fBac-2 5'-gggaggttttttaaagcaagtaaa-3'
ATGATCCTCTAGTACTTCTCGACAAGCTTGTCGAGACTGCAGGCTCTAGAGTCGACCTGCAGGCATGCAA
GCTTGATTCCTCGAGTTTATTGTTCAAAGATGCAGTCATCCAAATCCACATTGACCAGATCGCAGGCAGT
GCAAGCGTCTGGCACCTTTCCCATGATATGATGAATGTAGCACAGTTTCTGATACGCCTTTTTGACGACA
GAAACGGGTTGAGATTCTGACACGGGAAAGCACTCTAAACAGTCTTTCTGTCCGTGAGTGAAGCAGATAT
TTGAATTCTGATTCATTCTCTCGCATTGTCTGCAGGGAAACAGCATCAGATTCATGCCCACGTGACGAGA
ACATTTGTTTTGGTACCTGTCTGCGTAGTTGATCGAAGCTTCCGCGTCTGACGTCGATGGCTGCGCAACT
GACTCGCGCACCCGTTTGGGCTCACTTATATCTGCGTCACTGGGGGCGGGTCTTTTCTTGGCTCCACCCT
TTTTGACGTAGAATTCATGCTCCACCTCAACCACGTGATCCTTTGCCCACCGGAAAAAGTCTTTGACTTC
CTGCTTGGTGACCTTCCCAAAGTCATGATCCAGACGGCGGGTGAGTTCAAATTTGAACATCCGGTCTTGC
AACGGCTGCTGGTGTTCGAAGGTCGTTGAGTTCCCGTCAATCACGGCGCACATGTTGGTGTTGGAGGTGA
CGATCACGGGAGTCGGGTCTATCTGGGCCGAGGACTTGCATTTCTGGTCCACGCGCACCTTGCTTCCTCC
GAGAATGGCTTTGGCCGACTCCACGACCTTGGCGGTCATCTTCCCCTCCTCCCACCAGATCACCATCTTG
TCGACACAGTCGTTGAAGG
