>Addgene plasmid #65214 | pSR657 | addgene partial sequence | sequence record 112870 | TK-pA-R 5'-ttgtctccttccgtgtttca-3'
CATCAGCTGCTAGCTTACAGATTACGAGTCAGGTATCTGGTGCCAATGGGGCGAGGCTCTGAATACACGC
CATTAGTGTCCACAGTAAAGTCCACATTAACAGACTTGTTGTAGTTGGAAGTGTACTGAATTTCGGGATT
CCAGCGTTTGCTGTTTTCCTTCTGCAGCTCCCACTCGATCTCCACGCTGACCTGTCCCGTGGAGTACTGT
GTGATGAAGGAAGCAAACTTTGCCGCACTGAAGGTGGTCGAAGGATTCGCAGGTACCGGGGTGTTCTTGA
TGAGAATCTGTGGAGGAGGGTGTTTAAGTCCGAATCCACCCATGAGGGGAGAGGGGTGAAAATGTCCGTC
CGTGTGTGGAATCTTTGCCCAGATGGGCCCCTGAAGGTACACATCTCTGTCCTGCCAGACCATGCCTGGA
AGAACGCCTTGTGTGTTGACATCTGCGGTAGCTGCTTGTCTGTTGCCTCTCTGGAGGTTGGTAGATACAG
AACCATACTGCTCCGTAGCCACGGGATTGGTTGTCCTGATTTCCTCTTCGTCTGTAATCATGACCTTTTC
AATGTCCACATTTGTTTTCTCTGAGCCTTGCTTCCCAAAGATGAGAACCCCGCTCTGAGGAAAAAACTTT
TCTTCATCGTCCTTGTGGCTTGCCATGGCCGGGCCCGGATTCACCAGAGAGTCTCTGCCATTGAGGTGGT
ACTTGGTAGCTCCAGTCCACGAGTATTCACTGTTGTTGTTATCCGCAGATGTCTTTGATACTCGCTGCTG
GCGGTAACAGGGTCCAGGAAGCCAGTTCCTAGACTGGTCCCGAATGTCACTCGCTCCGGCCTGAGAAAAC
TGAAGCCTTGACTGCGTGGTGGTTCCACTTGGAGTGTTTGTTCTGCTCAAGTAATACAGGTACTGGTCGA
TG
