>Addgene plasmid #65214 | pSR657 | addgene partial sequence | sequence record 147112 | p2Bac-F 5'-ggacctttaattcaacccaacac-3'
ATCATTTGTATATTAATTAAAATACTATACTGTAAATTACATTTTATTTACAATCACTCGACGAAGACTT
GATCACCCGGGGGATCCTGTTAAGACGGCTGCCGACGGTTATCTACCCGATTGGCTCGAGGACACTCTCT
CTGAAGGAATAAGACAGTGGTGGAAGCTCAAACCTGGCCCACCACCACCAAAGCCCGCAGAGCGGCATAA
GGACGACAGCAGGGGTCTTGTGCTTCCTGGGTACAAGTACCTCGGACCCTTCAACGGACTCGACAAGGGA
GAGCCGGTCAACGAGGCAGACGCCGCGGCCCTCGAGCACGACAAAGCCTACGACCGGCAGCTCGACAGCG
GAGACAACCCGTACCTCAAGTACAACCACGCCGACGCGGAGTTTCAGGAGCGCCTTAAAGAAGATACGTC
TTTTGGGGGCAACCTCGGACGAGCAGTCTTCCAGGCGAAAAAGAGGGTTCTTGAACCTCTGGGCCTGGTT
GAGGAACCTGTTAAGACGGCTCCGGGAAAAAAGAGGCCGGTAGAGCACTCTCCTGTGGAGCCAGACTCCT
CCTCGGGAACCGGAAAGGCGGGCCAGCAGCCTGCAAGAAAAAGATTGAATTTTGGTCAGACTG
[54 nt withheld, positions 624-677]
