>Addgene plasmid #65214 | pSR657 | addgene partial sequence | sequence record 148080 | fBac-2 5'-gggaggttttttaaagcaagtaaa-3'
AGCTTGTCGAGACTGCAGGCTCTAGAGTCGACCTGCAGGCATGCAAGCTTGATTCCTCGAGTTTATTGTT
CAAAGATGCAGTCATCCAAATCCACATTGACCAGATCGCAGGCAGTGCAAGCGTCTGGCACCTTTCCCAT
GATATGATGAATGTAGCACAGTTTCTGATACGCCTTTTTGACGACAGAAACGGGTTGAGATTCTGACACG
GGAAAGCACTCTAAACAGTCTTTCTGTCCGTGAGTGAAGCAGATATTTGAATTCTGATTCATTCTCTCGC
ATTGTCTGCAGGGAAACAGCATCAGATTCATGCCCACGTGACGAGAACATTTGTTTTGGTACCTGTCTGC
GTAGTTGATCGAAGCTTCCGCGTCTGACGTCGATGGCTGCGCAACTGACTCGCGCACCCGTTTGGGCTCA
CTTATATCTGCGTCACTGGGGGCGGGTCTTTTCTTGGCTCCACCCTTTTTGACGTAGAATTCATGCTCCA
CCTCAACCACGTGATCCTTTGCCCACCGGAAAAAGTCTTTGACTTCCTGCTTGGTGACCTTCCCAAAGTC
ATGATCCAGACGGCGGGTGAGTTCAAATTTGAACATCCGGTCTTGCAACGGCTGCTGGTGTTCGAAGGTC
GTTGAGTTCCCGTCAATCACGGCGCACATGTTGGTGTTGGAGGTGACGATCACGG
